>Addgene plasmid #162035 | pLEX301-TagRFP | addgene full sequence | sequence record 318832 | Addgene NGS Result
AAAATTCAAAATTTTCGGGTTTATTACAGGGACAGCAGAGATCCACTTTGGCGCCGGCTCGAGGGGGCCC
GGGGTTATTAATAGTAATCAATTACGGGGTCATTAGTTCATAGCCCATATATGGAGTTCCGCGTTACATA
ACTTACGGTAAATGGCCCGCCTGGCTGACCGCCCAACGACCCCCGCCCATTGACGTCAATAATGACGTAT
GTTCCCATAGTAACGCCAATAGGGACTTTCCATTGACGTCAATGGGTGGAGTATTTACGGTAAACTGCCC
ACTTGGCAGTACATCAAGTGTATCATATGCCAAGTACGCCCCCTATTGACGTCAATGACGGTAAATGGCC
CGCCTGGCATTATGCCCAGTACATGACCTTATGGGACTTTCCTACTTGGCAGTACATCTACGTATTAGTC
ATCGCTATTACCATGGTGATGCGGTTTTGGCAGTACATCAATGGGCGTGGATAGCGGTTTGACTCACGGG
GATTTCCAAGTCTCCACCCCATTGACGTCAATGGGAGTTTGTTTTGGCACCAAAATCAACGGGACTTTCC
AAAATGTCGTAACAACTCCGCCCCATTGACGCAAATGGGCGGTAGGCGTGTACGGTGGGAGGTCTATATA
AGCAGAGCTGGTTTAGTGAACCGTCAGATCCGCTAGCGCTACCGGTCGCCACCATGGTGTCTAAGGGCGA
AGAGCTGATTAAGGAGAACATGCACATGAAGCTGTACATGGAGGGCACCGTGAACAACCACCACTTCAAG
TGCACATCCGAGGGCGAAGGCAAGCCCTACGAGGGCACCCAGACCATGAGAATCAAGGTGGTCGAGGGCG
GCCCTCTCCCCTTCGCCTTCGACATCCTGGCTACCAGCTTCATGTACGGCAGCAGAACCTTCATCAACCA
CACCCAGGGCATCCCCGATTTCTTTAAGCAGTCCTTCCCTGAGGGCTTCACATGGGAGAGAGTCACCACA
TACGAAGACGGGGGCGTGCTGACCGCTACCCAGGACACCAGCCTCCAGGACGGCTGCCTCATCTACAACG
TCAAGATCAGAGGGGTGAACTTCCCATCCAACGGCCCTGTGATGCAGAAGAAAACACTCGGCTGGGAGGC
CAACACCGAGATGCTGTACCCCGCTGACGGCGGCCTGGAAGGCAGAACCGACATGGCCCTGAAGCTCGTG
GGCGGGGGCCACCTGATCTGCAACTTCAAGACCACATACAGATCCAAGAAACCCGCTAAGAACCTCAAGA
TGCCCGGCGTCTACTATGTGGACCACAGACTGGAAAGAATCAAGGAGGCCGACAAAGAGACCTACGTCGA
GCAGCACGAGGTGGCTGTGGCCAGATACTGCGACCTCCCTAGCAAACTGGGGCACAAACTTAATGGCATG
GACGAGCTGTACAAGTCCGGACTCAGATCTCGAGCTCAAGCTTCGAATTCTGCAGTCGACGGTACCGCGG
GCCCGGTGGCGCGTTAAGTCGACAATCAACCTCTGGATTACAAAATTTGTGAAAGATTGACTGGTATTCT
TAACTATGTTGCTCCTTTTACGCTATGTGGATACGCTGCTTTAATGCCTTTGTATCATGCTATTGCTTCC
CGTATGGCTTTCATTTTCTCCTCCTTGTATAAATCCTGGTTGCTGTCTCTTTATGAGGAGTTGTGGCCCG
TTGTCAGGCAACGTGGCGTGGTGTGCACTGTGTTTGCTGACGCAACCCCCACTGGTTGGGGCATTGCCAC
CACCTGTCAGCTCCTTTCCGGGACTTTCGCTTTCCCCCTCCCTATTGCCACGGCGGAACTCATCGCCGCC
TGCCTTGCCCGCTGCTGGACAGGGGCTCGGCTGTTGGGCACTGACAATTCCGTGGTGTTGTCGGGGAAAT
CATCGTCCTTTCCTTGGCTGCTCGCCTGTGTTGCCACCTGGATTCTGCGCGGGACGTCCTTCTGCTACGT
CCCTTCGGCCCTCAATCCAGCGGACCTTCCTTCCCGCGGCCTGCTGCCGGCTCTGCGGCCTCTTCCGCGT
CTTCGCCTTCGCCCTCAGACGAGTCGGATCTCCCTTTGGGCCGCCTCCCCGCGTCGACTTTAAGACCAAT
GACTTACAAGGCAGCTGTAGATCTTAGCCACTTTTTAAAAGAAAAGGGGGGACTGGAAGGGCTAATTCAC
TCCCAACGAAGACAAGATCTGCTTTTTGCTTGTACTGGGTCTCTCTGGTTAGACCAGATCTGAGCCTGGG
AGCTCTCTGGCTAACTAGGGAACCCACTGCTTAAGCCTCAATAAAGCTTGCCTTGAGTGCTTCAAGTAGT
GTGTGCCCGTCTGTTGTGTGACTCTGGTAACTAGAGATCCCTCAGACCCTTTTAGTCAGTGTGGAAAATC
TCTAGCAGTACGTATAGTAGTTCATGTCATCTTATTATTCAGTATTTATAACTTGCAAAGAAATGAATAT
CAGAGAGTGAGAGGAACTTGTTTATTGCAGCTTATAATGGTTACAAATAAAGCAATAGCATCACAAATTT
CACAAATAAAGCATTTTTTTCACTGCATTCTAGTTGTGGTTTGTCCAAACTCATCAATGTATCTTATCAT
GTCTGGCTCTAGCTATCCCGCCCCTAACTCCGCCCATCCCGCCCCTAACTCCGCCCAGTTCCGCCCATTC
TCCGCCCCATGGCTGACTAATTTTTTTTATTTATGCAGAGGCCGAGGCCGCCTCGGCCTCTGAGCTATTC
CAGAAGTAGTGAGGAGGCTTTTTTGGAGGCCTAGGGACGTACCCAATTCGCCCTATAGTGAGTCGTATTA
CGCGCGCTCACTGGCCGTCGTTTTACAACGTCGTGACTGGGAAAACCCTGGCGTTACCCAACTTAATCGC
CTTGCAGCACATCCCCCTTTCGCCAGCTGGCGTAATAGCGAAGAGGCCCGCACCGATCGCCCTTCCCAAC
AGTTGCGCAGCCTGAATGGCGAATGGG
[124 nt withheld, positions 2968-3091]
C
[91 nt withheld, positions 3093-3183]
A
[49 nt withheld, positions 3185-3233]
CCTTTGACGTTGGAGTCCACGTTCTTT
[37 nt withheld, positions 3261-3297]
ACCCTATCTCGGTCTATTCTTTTGATTTATAAGGGATTTTGCCGATTTCGGCCTATTGGTTAAAAAATGA
GCTGATTTAACAAAAATTTAACGCGAATTTTAACAAAATATTAACGCTTACAATTTAGGTGGCACTTTTC
GGGGAAATGTGCGCGGAACCCCTATTTGTTTATTTTTCTAAATACATTCAAATATGTATCCGCTCATGAG
ACAATAACCCTGATAAATGCTTCAATAATATTGAAAAAGGAAGAGTATGAGTATTCAACATTTCCGTGTC
GCCCTTATTCCCTTTTTTGCGGCATTTTGCCTTCCTGTTTTTGCTCACCCAGAAACGCTGGTGAAAGTAA
AAGATGCTGAAGATCAGTTGGGTGCACGAGTGGGTTACATCGAACTGGATCTCAACAGCGGTAAGATCCT
TGAGAGTTTTCGCCCCGAAGAACGTTTTCCAATGATGAGCACTTTTAAAGTTCTGCTATGTGGCGCGGTA
TTATCCCGTATTGACGCCGGGCAAGAGCAACTCGGTCGCCGCATACACTATTCTCAGAATGACTTGGTTG
AGTACTCACCAGTCACAGAAAAGCATCTTACGGATGGCATGACAGTAAGAGAATTATGCAGTGCTGCCAT
AACCATGAGTGATAACACTGCGGCCAACTTACTTCTGACAACGATCGGAGGACCGAAGGAGCTAACCGCT
TTTTTGCACAACATGGGGGATCATGTAACTCGCCTTGATCGTTGGGAACCGGAGCTGAATGAAGCCATAC
CAAACGACGAGCGTGACACCACGATGCCTGTAGCAATGGCAACAACGTTGCGCAAACTATTAACTGGCGA
ACTACTTACTCTAGCTTCCCGGCAACAATTAATAGACTGGATGGAGGCGGATAAAGTTGCAGGACCACTT
CTGCGCTCGGCCCTTCCGGCTGGCTGGTTTATTGCTGATAAATCTGGAGCCGGTGAGCGTGGGTCTCGCG
GTATCATTGCAGCACTGGGGCCAGATGGTAAGCCCTCCCGTATCGTAGTTATCTACACGACGGGGAGTCA
GGCAACTATGGATGAACGAAATAGACAGATCGCTGAGATAGGTGCCTCACTGATTAAGCATTGGTAACTG
TCAGACCAAGTTTACTCATATATACTTTAGATTGATTTAAAACTTCATTTTTAATTTAAAAGGATCTAGG
TGAAGATCCTTTTTGATAATCTCATGACCAAAATCCCTTAACGTGAGTTTTCGTTCCACTGAGCGTCAGA
CCCCGTAGAAAAGATCAAAGGATCTTCTTGAGATCCTTTTTTTCTGCGCGTAATCTGCTGCTTGCAAACA
AAAAAACCACCGCTACCAGCGGTGGTTTGTTTGCCGGATCAAGAGCTACCAACTCTTTTTCCGAAGGTAA
CTGGCTTCAGCAGAGCGCAGATACCAAATACTGTTCTTCTAGTGTAGCCGTAGTTAGGCCACCACTTCAA
GAACTCTGTAGCACCGCCTACATACCTCGCTCTGCTAATCCTGTTACCAGTGGCTGCTGCCAGTGGCGAT
AAGTCGTGTCTTACCGGGTTGGACTCAAGACGATAGTTACCGGATAAGGCGCAGCGGTCGGGCTGAACGG
GGGGTTCGTGCACACAGCCCAGCTTGGAGCGAACGACCTACACCGAACTGAGATACCTACAGCGTGAGCT
ATGAGAAAGCGCCACGCTTCCCGAAGGGAGAAAGGCGGACAGGTATCCGGTAAGCGGCAGGGTCGGAACA
GGAGAGCGCACGAGGGAGCTTCCAGGGGGAAACGCCTGGTATCTTTATAGTCCTGTCGGGTTTCGCCACC
TCTGACTTGAGCGTCGATTTTTGTGATGCTCGTCAGGGGGGCGGAGCCTATGGAAAAACGCCAGCAACGC
GGCCTTTTTACGGTTCCTGGCCTTTTGCTGGCCTTTTGCTCACATGTTCTTTCCTGCGTTATCCCCTGAT
TCTGTGGATAACCGTATTACCGCCTTTGAGTGAGCTGATACCGCTCGCCGCAGCCGAACGACCGAGCGCA
GCGAGTCAGTGAGCGAGGAAGCGGAAGAGCGCCCAATACGCAAACCGCCTCTCCCCGCGCGTTGGCCGAT
TCATTAATGCAGCTGGCACGACAGGTTTCCCGACTGGAAAGCGGGCAGTGAGCGCAACGCAATTAATGTG
AGTTAGCTCACTCATTAGGCACCCCAGGCTTTACACTTTATGCTTCCGGCTCGTATGTTGTGTGGAATTG
TGAGCGGATAACAATTTCACACAGGAAACAGCTATGACCATGATTACGCCAAGCGCGCAATTAACCCTCA
CTAAAGGGAACAAAAGCTGGAGCTGCAAGCTTAATGTAGTCTTATGCAATACTCTTGTAGTCTTGCAACA
TGGTAACGATGAGTTAGCAACATGCCTTACAAGGAGAGAAAAAGCACCGTGCATGCCGATTGGTGGAAGT
AAGGTGGTACGATCGTGCCTTATTAGGAAGGCAACAGACGGGTCTGACATGGATTGGACGAACCACTGAA
TTGCCGCATTGCAGAGATATTGTATTTAAGTGCCTAGCTCGATACATAAACGGGTCTCTCTGGTTAGACC
AGATCTGAGCCTGGGAGCTCTCTGGCTAACTAGGGAACCCACTGCTTAAGCCTCAATAAAGCTTGCCTTG
AGTGCTTCAAGTAGTGTGTGCCCGTCTGTTGTGTGACTCTGGTAACTAGAGATCCCTCAGACCCTTTTAG
TCAGTGTGGAAAATCTCTAGCAGTGGCGCCCGAACAGGGACTTGAAAGCGAAAGGGAAACCAGAGGAGCT
CTCTCGACGCAGGACTCGGCTTGCTGAAGCGCGCACGGCAAGAGGCGAGGGGCGGCGACTGGTGAGTACG
CCAAAAATTTTGACTAGCGGAGGCTAGAAGGAGAGAGATGGGTGCGAGAGCGTCAGTATTAAGCGGGGGA
GAATTAGATCGCGATGGGAAAAAATTCGGTTAAGGCCAGGGGGAAAGAAAAAATATAAATTAAAACATAT
AGTATGGGCAAGCAGGGAGCTAGAACGATTCGCAGTTAATCCTGGCCTGTTAGAAACATCAGAAGGCTGT
AGACAAATACTGGGACAGCTACAACCATCCCTTCAGACAGGATCAGAAGAACTTAGATCATTATATAATA
CAGTAGCAACCCTCTATTGTGTGCATCAAAGGATAGAGATAAAAGACACCAAGGAAGCTTTAGACAAGAT
AGAGGAAGAGCAAAACAAAAGTAAGACCACCGCACAGCAAGCGGCCGCTGATCTTCAGACCTGGAGGAGG
AGATATGAGGGACAATTGGAGAAGTGAATTATATAAATATAAAGTAGTAAAAATTGAACCATTAGGAGTA
GCACCCACCAAGGCAAAGAGAAGAGTGGTGCAGAGAGAAAAAAGAGCAGTGGGAATAGGAGCTTTGTTCC
TTGGGTTCTTGGGAGCAGCAGGAAGCACTATGGGCGCAGCGTCAATGACGCTGACGGTACAGGCCAGACA
ATTATTGTCTGGTATAGTGCAGCAGCAGAACAATTTGCTGAGGGCTATTGAGGCGCAACAGCATCTGTTG
CAACTCACAGTCTGGGGCATCAAGCAGCTCCAGGCAAGAATCCTGGCTGTGGAAAGATACCTAAAGGATC
AACAGCTCCTGGGGATTTGGGGTTGCTCTGGAAAACTCATTTGCACCACTGCTGTGCCTTGGAATGCTAG
TTGGAGTAATAAATCTCTGGAACAGATTTGGAATCACACGACCTGGATGGAGTGGGACAGAGAAATTAAC
AATTACACAAGCTTAATACACTCCTTAATTGAAGAATCGCAAAACCAGCAAGAAAAGAATGAACAAGAAT
TATTGGAATTAGATAAATGGGCAAGTTTGTGGAATTGGTTTAACATAACAAATTGGCTGTGGTATATAAA
ATTATTCATAATGATAGTAGGAGGCTTGGTAGGTTTAAGAATAGTTTTTGCTGTACTTTCTATAGTGAAT
AGAGTTAGGCAGGGATATTCACCATTATCGTTTCAGACCCACCTCCCAACCCCGAGGGGACCCTTGCGCC
TTTTCCAAGGCAGCCCTGGGTTTGCGCAGGGACGCGGCTGCTCTGGGCGTGGTTCCGGGAAACGCAGCGG
CGCCGACCCTGGGTCTCGCACATTCTTCACGTCCGTTCGCAGCGTCACCCGGATCTTCGCCGCTACCCTT
GTGGGCCCCCCGGCGACGCTTCCTGCTCCGCCCCTAAGTCGGGAAGGTTCCTTGCGGTTCGCGGCGTGCC
GGACGTGACAAACGGAAGCCGCACGTCTCACTAGTACCCTCGCAGACGGACAGCGCCAGGGAGCAATGGC
AGCGCGCCGACCGCGATGGGCTGTGGCCAATAGCGGCTGCTCAGCAGGGCGCGCCGAGAGCAGCGGCCGG
GAAGGGGCGGTGCGGGAGGCGGGGTGTGGGGCGGTAGTGTGGGCCCTGTTCCTGCCCGCGCGGTGTTCCG
CATTCTGCAAGCCTCCGGAGCGCACGTCGGCAGTCGGCTCCCTCGTTGACCGAATCACCGACCTCTCTCC
CCAGGGGGTACCACCGGAGCTTACCATGACCGAGTACAAGCCCACGGTGCGCCTCGCCACCCGCGACGAC
GTCCCCAGGGCCGTACGCACCCTCGCCGCCGCGTTCGCCGACTACCCCGCCACGCGCCACACCGTCGATC
CGGACCGCCACATCGAGCGGGTCACCGAGCTGCAAGAACTCTTCCTCACGCGCGTCGGGCTCGACATCGG
CAAGGTGTGGGTCGCGGACGACGGCGCCGCCGTGGCGGTCTGGACCACGCCGGAGAGCGTCGAAGCGGGG
GCGGTGTTCGCCGAGATCGGCCCGCGCATGGCCGAGTTGAGCGGTTCCCGGCTGGCCGCGCAGCAACAGA
TGGAAGGCCTCCTGGCGCCGCACCGGCCCAAGGAGCCCGCGTGGTTCCTGGCCACCGTCGGCGTCTCGCC
CGACCACCAGGGCAAGGGTCTGGGCAGCGCCGTCGTGCTCCCCGGAGTGGAGGCGGCCGAGCGCGCCGGG
GTGCCCGCCTTCCTGGAGACCTCCGCGCCCCGCAACCTCCCCTTCTACGAGCGGCTCGGCTTCACCGTCA
CCGCCGACGTCGAGGTGCCCGAAGGACCGCGCACCTGGTGCATGACCCGCAAGCCCGGTGCCTGAGAATT
CTAGATCTTGAGACAAATGGCAGTATTCATCCACAATTTTAAAAGAAAAGGGGGGATTGGGGGGTACAGT
GCAGGGGAAAGAATAGTAGACATAATAGCAACAGACATACAAACTAAAGAATTACAAAAACAAATTACA
Features (pLannotate 1.2.2; 29 found; start..end, strand, type, name):
    132..435     +  enhancer       CMV enhancer: human cytomegalovirus immediate early enhancer
    436..639     +  promoter       CMV promoter: human cytomegalovirus (CMV) immediate early promoter
    684..1415    +  CDS            TagRFP-T: TagRFP-T is a basic (constitutively fluorescent) red fluorescent protein published in 2008, derived from Entacmaea quadricolor. It has low acid sensitivity.
   1416..1476    +  misc_feature   MCS (fragment): multiple cloning site
   1494..2082    +  misc_feature   WPRE: woodchuck hepatitis virus posttranscriptional regulatory element
   2133..2152    +  misc_feature   cPPT/CTS (fragment): central polypurine tract and central termination sequence of HIV-1
   2154..2387    +  LTR            3' LTR (ΔU3): self-inactivating 3' long terminal repeat (LTR) from HIV-1
   2465..2586    +  polyA_signal   SV40 poly(A) signal: SV40 polyadenylation signal
   2626..2761    +  rep_origin     SV40 ori: SV40 origin of replication
   2782..2800    -  promoter       T7 promoter: promoter for bacteriophage T7 RNA polymerase
   2808..2963    +  CDS            lacZα (fragment): LacZα fragment of β-galactosidase; lacZ fragment
   2968..3396    +  rep_origin     f1 ori (sequence partly withheld): f1 bacteriophage origin of replication; arrow indicates direction of (+) strand synthesis
   3449..3553    +  promoter       AmpR promoter: bla
   3554..4414    +  CDS            AmpR: β-lactamase; bla; confers resistance to ampicillin, carbenicillin, and related antibiotics
   4585..5173    +  rep_origin     ori: high-copy-number ColE1/pMB1/pBR322/pUC origin of replication
   5356..5448    +  CDS            lacI (fragment): lac repressor; lacI; The lac repressor binds to the lac operator to inhibit transcription in E. coli. This inhibition can be relieved by adding lactose or isopropyl-β-D-thiogalactopyranoside (IPTG).
   5461..5482    +  protein_bind   CAP binding site: CAP binding activates transcription in the presence of cAMP. E. coli catabolite activator protein
   5497..5527    +  promoter       lac promoter: promoter for the E. coli lac operon
   5535..5551    +  protein_bind   lac operator: The lac repressor binds to the lac operator to inhibit transcription in E. coli. This inhibition can be relieved by adding lactose or isopropyl-β-D-thiogalactopyranoside (IPTG). lac repressor encoded by lacI
   5596..5614    +  promoter       T3 promoter: promoter for bacteriophage T3 RNA polymerase
   5642..5868    +  promoter       RSV promoter: Rous sarcoma virus enhancer/promoter
   5869..6049    +  LTR            5' LTR (truncated): truncated 5' long terminal repeat (LTR) from HIV-1
   6096..6221    +  misc_feature   HIV-1 Ψ: packaging signal of human immunodeficiency virus type 1
   6205..6568    +  CDS            HIV-1 gag (fragment): gag protein from human immunodeficiency virus 1; gag
   6714..6947    +  misc_feature   RRE: The Rev response element (RRE) of HIV-1 allows for Rev-dependent mRNA export from the nucleus to the cytoplasm.
   7324..7350    +  CDS            Rev (fragment): human immunodeficiency virus 1 (HIV-1) Rev protein; rev; enhances nuclear export of unspliced and incompletely spliced viral mRNAs
   7351..7851    +  promoter       hPGK promoter: human phosphoglycerate kinase 1 promoter
   7873..8472    +  CDS            PuroR (fragment): puromycin N-acetyltransferase; pac from Streptomyces; confers resistance to puromycin
   8514..15      +  misc_feature   cPPT/CTS (across the origin): central polypurine tract and central termination sequence of HIV-1
