[The description below was written by a language model from this plasmid's Addgene catalogue record and pLannotate feature annotations shown in this document.]
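Description:
pLEX301-TagRFP is an 8.6 kb third-generation-style, self-inactivating HIV-1 lentiviral vector deposited as an empty backbone, intended to serve as the tag-only control alongside constructs expressing TagRFP fusion proteins. It is propagated in E. coli through a high-copy ColE1/pUC-type origin with ampicillin selection (AmpR under its own promoter). An f1 origin and remnants of a lacZα/lac promoter cloning region flanked by T7 and T3 promoters are carried over from the parental plasmid, as are an SV40 origin and SV40 polyadenylation signal downstream of the viral cassette.

The viral genome is transcribed in packaging cells from a chimeric RSV promoter fused to a truncated 5' LTR, followed by the Ψ packaging signal with a partial gag sequence, the Rev response element for Rev-dependent nuclear export, and a cPPT/CTS. It ends in a ΔU3 3' LTR, which inactivates LTR promoter activity after integration. Two internal expression units lie between the LTRs. A human PGK promoter drives puromycin N-acetyltransferase (annotated as a fragment) for selection of transduced mammalian cells. The CMV enhancer/promoter drives TagRFP-T, a constitutively fluorescent red protein derived from Entacmaea quadricolor. A multiple cloning site fragment sits immediately after the TagRFP-T coding sequence, so a gene inserted there would carry the fluorescent protein at its N terminus, consistent with the catalogue's description of an N-terminal RFP tag on the backbone. A WPRE follows to enhance transcript stability and expression. No insert is present, so transduced cells would be expected to express the red fluorescent protein alone, giving a matched control for localisation or functional studies using RFP-tagged proteins in stable, puromycin-selected cell lines.
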