Addgene plasmid #162035: pLEX301-TagRFP
Purpose: (Empty Backbone) Tagged vector control
Depositing lab: David Bryant. Depositing organization: University of Glasgow. Publication: An ARF GTPase module promoting invasion and metastasis through regulating phosphoinositide metabolism. Nacke M, Sandilands E, Nikolatou K, Roman-Fernandez A, Mason S, Patel R, Lilla S, Yelland T, Galbraith LCA, Freckmann EC, McGarry L, Morton JP, Shanks E, Leung HY, Markert E, Ismail S, Zanivan S, Blyth K, Bryant DM. Nat Commun. 2021 Mar 12;12(1):1623. doi: 10.1038/s41467-021-21847-4. PubMed 33712589.
Backbone
  Vector backbone: pLEX301-TagRFP
  Vector type: Lentiviral
  Tag / fusion protein: RFP (N terminal on backbone)
Growth in bacteria
  Bacterial resistance: Ampicillin, 100 μg/mL
  Growth temperature: 37°C
  Growth strain: NEB Stable
  Copy number: High Copy
Gene/Insert
  Gene/Insert name: None
  Tag / fusion protein: RFP (N terminal on backbone)
Terms and licenses: Academic/Nonprofit Terms; Industry Terms: Not Available to Industry
Depositor comments: Please visit https://doi.org/10.1101/851410 for bioRxiv preprint.
How to cite: pLEX301-TagRFP was a gift from David Bryant (Addgene plasmid # 162035 ; http://n2t.net/addgene:162035 ; RRID:Addgene_162035)
